Addgene plasmid #156907: pD649-HAsp-SIGLEC11-Fc(DAPA)-AviTag-6xHis
Purpose: Mammalian expression of cell-surface protein extracellular domain fused to Fc(DAPA)-Avi-6xHis. Protein is secreted from cells.
Depositing lab: Chris Garcia. Depositing organization: Stanford University. Publication: A Human IgSF Cell-Surface Interactome Reveals a Complex Network of Protein-Protein Interactions. Wojtowicz WM, Vielmetter J, Fernandes RA, Siepe DH, Eastman CL, Chisholm GB, Cox S, Klock H, Anderson PW, Rue SM, Miller JJ, Glaser SM, Bragstad ML, Vance J, Lam AW, Lesley SA, Zinn K, Garcia KC. Cell. 2020 Aug 20;182(4):1027-1043.e17. doi: 10.1016/j.cell.2020.07.025. PubMed 32822567.
Backbone
  Vector backbone: pD649
  Backbone size w/o insert (bp): 6106
  Vector type: Mammalian Expression
Growth in bacteria
  Bacterial resistance: Ampicillin, 100 μg/mL
  Growth temperature: 37°C
  Growth strain: DH5alpha
  Copy number: High Copy
Gene/Insert
  Gene/Insert name: SIGLEC11 (alt name: SIG11)
  Species: H. sapiens (human)
  Insert size (bp): 1602
  Mutation: Fc region of human IgG contains D265A and P329A mutations (DAPA)
  Entrez Gene: SIGLEC11
  Promoter: CMV/SP6
  Tag / fusion protein: Fc(DAPA)-AviTag-6xHis (C terminal on backbone)
  Cloning method: Restriction Enzyme; 5′ cloning site GCGGCCGC (not destroyed); 3′ cloning site GGCGCGCC (not destroyed)
  Sequencing primers: 5′ ATTTAGGTGACACTATAG; 3′ CACGTACCAGTTGAACTTCACC
Resource information
  A portion of this plasmid was derived from a plasmid made by: synthesis by ThermoFisher
Terms and licenses: Academic/Nonprofit Terms; Industry Terms: Not Available to Industry
Depositor comments: Some plasmids in this collection may have an IS4-like element ISVsa5 family transposase upstream of the CMV promoter.
How to cite: pD649-HAsp-SIGLEC11-Fc(DAPA)-AviTag-6xHis was a gift from Chris Garcia (Addgene plasmid # 156907 ; http://n2t.net/addgene:156907 ; RRID:Addgene_156907)
