[The description below was written by a language model from this plasmid's Addgene catalogue record and pLannotate feature annotations shown in this document.]
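Description:
pD649-HAsp-SIGLEC11-Fc(DAPA)-AviTag-6xHis is a mammalian expression plasmid built on the pD649 backbone for producing a secreted, Fc-fused form of the extracellular domain of human SIGLEC11, a sialic-acid-binding immunoglobulin superfamily receptor. It is maintained in E. coli as a high-copy plasmid through a ColE1/pUC-type origin and selected with ampicillin via the β-lactamase gene. The sequenced record is about 7.7 kb, consistent with the stated backbone and insert sizes.

Expression is driven by the CMV immediate-early enhancer and promoter, followed by a fragment of CMV intron A; an SP6 promoter just upstream of the coding region would allow in vitro transcription and serves as a sequencing primer site. The open reading frame begins with a signal peptide (named HAsp in the construct; the automated annotation matches part of this region to a mouse IgH signal sequence), which directs the product into the secretory pathway. The SIGLEC11 ectodomain sits between retained NotI and AscI sites and is fused in frame to a human IgG1 Fc carrying the D265A and P329A (DAPA) substitutions, which are generally used to reduce Fc effector interactions. According to the catalogue entry, an AviTag for site-specific biotinylation and a 6xHis tag for affinity purification follow the Fc, although the feature table does not annotate them separately. A bGH polyadenylation signal ends the transcript. Downstream, an SV40/EM7 promoter pair drives a puromycin resistance gene with an SV40 poly(A) signal, offering selection in mammalian cells. Several small annotated fragments (f1 ori, ble, KanR, lacZα) appear to be backbone remnants.

The plasmid belongs to a collection used to map extracellular protein-protein interactions among human IgSF cell-surface proteins. The depositor notes that some members may carry an IS4-like transposase insertion upstream of the CMV promoter; none is annotated here.
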