Features (pLannotate 1.2.2; 21 found; start..end, strand, type, name):
     77..380     +  enhancer       CMV enhancer: human cytomegalovirus immediate early enhancer
    381..584     +  promoter       CMV promoter: human cytomegalovirus (CMV) immediate early promoter
    720..763     +  intron         CMV intron (fragment): modified intron A from human cytomegalovirus
    815..833     +  promoter       SP6 promoter: promoter for bacteriophage SP6 RNA polymerase
    837..874     +  CDS            IgH signal sequence (fragment): signal sequence from the mouse immunoglobulin heavy chain variable region
    965..2590    +  CDS            SIGLEC11 (fragment): SIG11_HUMAN - Experimental evidence at protein level: Swiss-Prot protein existence level 1. Putative adhesion molecule that mediates sialic-acid dependent binding to cells. Preferentially binds to alpha-2,8-linked sialic acid. The sialic acid recognition site may be masked by cis interactions with sialic acids on the same cell surface. In the immune response, may act as an inhibitory receptor upon ligand induced tyrosine phosphorylation by recruiting cytoplasmic phosphatase(s) via their SH2 domain(s) that block signal transduction through dephosphorylation of signaling molecules. From Homo sap
   2600..3277    +  CDS            IGHG1 (fragment): IGHG1_HUMAN - Experimental evidence at protein level: Swiss-Prot protein existence level 1. Constant region of immunoglobulin heavy chains. Immunoglobulins, also known as antibodies, are membrane-bound or secreted glycoproteins produced by B lymphocytes. In the recognition phase of humoral immunity, the membrane-bound immunoglobulins serve as receptors which, upon binding of a specific antigen, trigger the clonal expansion and differentiation of B lymphocytes into immunoglobulins- secreting plasma cells. Secreted immunoglobulins mediate the effector phase of humoral immunity, which results in
   3492..3603    +  polyA_signal   bGH poly(A) signal: bovine growth hormone polyadenylation signal
   3604..3712    +  rep_origin     f1 ori (fragment): f1 bacteriophage origin of replication; arrow indicates direction of (+) strand synthesis
   3726..4055    +  promoter       SV40 promoter: SV40 enhancer and early promoter
   4103..4150    +  promoter       EM7 promoter: synthetic bacterial promoter&nbsp
   4169..4768    +  CDS            PuroR (fragment): puromycin N-acetyltransferase; pac from Streptomyces; confers resistance to puromycin
   4778..4903    +  CDS            ble (fragment): BLE_KLEPN - Experimental evidence at protein level: Swiss-Prot protein existence level 1. Binding protein with a strong affinity to the bleomycin family of antibiotics. Binds to CL990; an antimitotic-antibiotic compound. From Klebsiella pneumoniae.
   4898..5019    +  polyA_signal   SV40 poly(A) signal: SV40 polyadenylation signal
   5072..5932    -  CDS            AmpR: β-lactamase; bla; confers resistance to ampicillin, carbenicillin, and related antibiotics
   5935..6031    -  promoter       AmpR promoter (fragment): bla
   6061..6085    -  CDS            KanR (fragment): aminoglycoside phosphotransferase; aph(3')-Ia; confers resistance to kanamycin
   6196..6784    +  rep_origin     ori: high-copy-number ColE1/pMB1/pBR322/pUC origin of replication
   7009..7026    +  terminator     rrnB T2 terminator (fragment): transcription terminator T2 from the E. coli rrnB gene
   7051..7070    -  CDS            lacZα (fragment): LacZα fragment of β-galactosidase; lacZ fragment
   7526..7542    +  protein_bind   lac operator: The lac repressor binds to the lac operator to inhibit transcription in E. coli. This inhibition can be relieved by adding lactose or isopropyl-β-D-thiogalactopyranoside (IPTG). lac repressor encoded by lacI
>Addgene plasmid #156907 | pD649-HAsp-SIGLEC11-Fc(DAPA)-AviTag-6xHis | addgene full sequence | sequence record 387048 | Addgene NGS Result
GGCATTGATTATTGACTAGTTATTAATAGTAATCAATTACGGGGTCATTAGTTCATAGCCCATATATGGA
GTTCCGCGTTACATAACTTACGGTAAATGGCCCGCCTGGCTGACCGCCCAACGACCCCCGCCCATTGACG
TCAATAATGACGTATGTTCCCATAGTAACGCCAATAGGGACTTTCCATTGACGTCAATGGGTGGAGTATT
TACGGTAAACTGCCCACTTGGCAGTACATCAAGTGTATCATATGCCAAGTACGCCCCCTATTGACGTCAA
TGACGGTAAATGGCCCGCCTGGCATTATGCCCAGTACATGACCTTATGGGACTTTCCTACTTGGCAGTAC
ATCTACGTATTAGTCATCGCTATTACCATGGTGATGCGGTTTTGGCAGTACATCAATGGGCGTGGATAGC
GGTTTGACTCACGGGGATTTCCAAGTCTCCACCCCATTGACGTCAATGGGAGTTTGTTTTGGCACCAAAA
TCAACGGGACTTTCCAAAATGTCGTAACAACTCCGCCCCATTGACGCAAATGGGCGGTAGGCGTGTACGG
TGGGAGGTCTATATAAGCAGAGCTCGTTTAGTGAACCGTCAGATCGCCTGGAGACGCCATCCACGCTGTT
TTGACCTCCATAGAAGACACCGGGACCGATCCAGCCTCCGCGGCCGGGAACGGTGCATTGGAACGCGGAT
TCCCCGTGCCAAGAGTGACGTAAGTACCGCCTATAGAGTCTATAGGCCCACCCCCTTGGCTTCGTTAGAA
CGCGGCTACAATTAATACATAACCTTATGTATCATACACATACGATTTAGGTGACACTATAGAATAACAT
CCACTTTGCCTTTCTCTCCACAGGTGTCCACTCCCAGGTCCAACTGCACCTCGGTTCTATCGAAAACGCG
CCTGCTAGCGCCACCATGAAGACCATCATTGCCCTGAGCTACATCTTCTGCCTGGTGTTCGCTGCGGCCG
CCTTGAACAAGGACCCTAGCTATAGCCTGCAGGTCCAGAGACAGGTGCCAGTGCCTGAAGGCCTGTGTGT
GATCGTGTCCTGCAACCTGAGCTACCCCAGAGATGGCTGGGATGAGTCTACAGCCGCCTACGGCTACTGG
TTCAAGGGCAGAACAAGCCCTAAAACAGGCGCCCCTGTGGCCACCAACAACCAGAGCAGAGAAGTGGAAA
TGAGCACCCGGGACAGATTCCAGCTGACAGGCGATCCTGGCAAGGGCAGCTGTAGCCTGGTTATCAGAGA
TGCCCAGAGAGAGGACGAGGCCTGGTACTTCTTCAGAGTGGAACGGGGAAGCAGAGTGCGGCACAGCTTT
CTGAGCAACGCATTCTTCCTGAAAGTGACGGCCCTGACCAAGAAACCCGACGTGTACATCCCCGAGACAC
TGGAACCTGGACAGCCTGTGACCGTGATCTGCGTGTTCAACTGGGCCTTCAAGAAGTGCCCCGCTCCTAG
CTTTTCTTGGACTGGCGCTGCCCTGTCTCCTCGGAGAACAAGACCTAGCACCAGCCACTTCAGCGTGCTG
AGCTTTACCCCATCTCCTCAGGACCACGACACCGATCTGACCTGCCACGTGGACTTTAGCAGAAAGGGCG
TGTCAGCCCAGAGAACCGTCAGACTGAGAGTGGCCTACGCTCCCAAGGACCTGATCATCAGCATCAGCCA
CGACAACACAAGCGCCCTGGAACTGCAGGGCAACGTGATCTACCTGGAAGTGCAGAAGGGCCAGTTCCTG
AGACTGCTGTGTGCCGCTGATTCTCAGCCTCCTGCTACACTGTCTTGGGTGCTGCAGGATAGAGTGCTGA
GCAGCTCTCACCCTTGGGGCCCTAGAACACTGGGACTTGAGCTGAGAGGCGTCAGAGCCGGCGATAGCGG
CAGATACACATGCAGAGCCGAGAACAGACTGGGCTCTCAGCAGCAGGCTCTGGATCTGTCTGTGCAGTAC
CCTCCTGAGAACCTGAGAGTGATGGTGTCCCAGGCCAACCGGACCGTGCTGGAAAATCTCGGCAATGGCA
CAAGCCTGCCTGTGCTGGAAGGACAGTCTCTGAGACTCGTGTGCGTGACCCATTCTAGCCCTCCAGCTAG
ACTGAGCTGGACCAGATGGGGACAGACAGTGGGACCTAGCCAACCTTCTGATCCTGGCGTTCTCGAGCTG
CCTCCTATCCAGATGGAACACGAGGGCGAGTTCACCTGTCATGCCCAGCATCCACTCGGCAGCCAGCATG
TCTCTCTGAGCCTGTCCGTGCACTATCCTCCACAGCTGCTGGGCCCATCTTGTTCTTGGGAAGCCGAGGG
CCTGCACTGTAGCTGTAGTTCTCAAGCCTCTCCTGCTCCTAGCCTGAGATGGTGGCTGGGCGAAGAACTG
CTCGAGGGCAATAGCAGCCAGGGCAGCTTTGAAGTGACACCTAGCTCTGCCGGACCTTGGGCCAATAGCT
CTCTGTCTCTGCATGGCGGACTGTCTAGCGGACTGAGACTGAGATGCAAGGCCTGGAATGTGCACGGCGC
TCAGTCTGGCTCTGTGTTTCAGCTGCTGCCTGGCAAACTGGAACATGGCGGAGGACTCGGACTTGGCGCG
CCGGGCGGCGACAAGACCCACACCTGCCCCCCCTGCCCAGCTCCAGAACTGCTGGGAGGGCCTTCCGTGT
TCCTGTTCCCCCCCAAGCCCAAGGACACCCTGATGATCAGCAGGACCCCCGAGGTGACCTGCGTGGTGGT
GGCCGTGTCCCACGAGGACCCAGAGGTGAAGTTCAACTGGTACGTGGACGGCGTGGAGGTGCACAACGCC
AAGACCAAGCCCAGAGAGGAGCAGTACAACAGCACCTACAGGGTGGTGTCCGTGCTGACCGTGCTGCACC
AGGACTGGCTGAACGGCAAAGAATACAAGTGCAAAGTCTCCAACAAGGCCCTGGCTGCCCCAATCGAAAA
GACAATCAGCAAGGCCAAGGGCCAGCCACGGGAGCCCCAGGTGTACACCCTGCCCCCCAGCCGGGAGGAG
ATGACCAAGAACCAGGTGTCCCTGACCTGTCTGGTGAAGGGCTTCTACCCCAGCGATATCGCCGTGGAGT
GGGAGAGCAACGGCCAGCCCGAGAACAACTACAAGACCACCCCCCCAGTGCTGGACAGCGACGGCAGCTT
CTTCCTGTACAGCAAGCTGACCGTGGACAAGTCCAGGTGGCAGCAGGGCAACGTGTTCAGCTGCAGCGTG
ATGCACGAGGCCCTGCACAACCACTACACCCAGAAGTCCCTGAGCCTGAGCCCCGGCGGCAGCGGTCTTA
ATGATATTTTCGAGGCTCAGAAGATTGAGTGGCATGAACACCACCACCATCACCACTAAGGCCGGCCTGT
AGTCACTGGCACAACGCGTTACCCGGTAAGCCAATCGGGTATACACGGTCGTCATACTGCAGACAGGGTT
CTTCTACTTTGCAAGATAGTCTTGAGTAGTAAAATAAATAGATAGAGAAAATCAGCCTCGACTGTGCCTT
CTAGTTGCCAGCCATCTGTTGTTTGCCCCTCCCCCGTGCCTTCCTTGACCCTGGAAGGTGCCACTCCCAC
TGTCCTTTCCTAATAAAATGAGGAAATTGCATCACAACACTCAACCCTATCTCGGTCTATTCTTTTGATT
TATAAGGGATTTTGCCGATTTCGGCCTATTGGTTAAAAAATGAGCTGATTTAACAAAAATTTAACGCGAA
TTAATTCTGTGGAATGTGTGTCAGTTAGGGTGTGGAAAGTCCCCAGGCTCCCCAGCAGGCAGAAGTATGC
AAAGCATGCATCTCAATTAGTCAGCAACCAGGTGTGGAAAGTCCCCAGGCTCCCCAGCAGGCAGAAGTAT
GCAAAGCATGCATCTCAATTAGTCAGCAACCATAGTCCCGCCCCTAACTCCGCCCATCCCGCCCCTAACT
CCGCCCAGTTCCGCCCATTCTCCGCCCCATGGCTGACTAATTTTTTTTATTTATGCAGAGGCCGAGGCCG
CCTCTGCCTCTGAGCTATTCCAGAAGTAGTGAGGAGGCTTTTTTGGAGGCCTAGGCTTTTGCAAAAAGCT
CCCGGGAGCTTGTATATCCATTTTCGGATCTGATCAGCACGTGTTGACAATTAATCATCGGCATAGTATA
TCGGCATAGTATAATACGACAAGGTGAGGAACTAAACCATGACCGAGTACAAGCCCACGGTGCGCCTCGC
CACCCGCGACGACGTCCCCAGGGCCGTACGCACCCTCGCCGCCGCGTTCGCCGACTACCCCGCCACGCGC
CACACCGTCGATCCGGACCGCCACATCGAGCGGGTCACCGAGCTGCAAGAACTCTTCCTCACGCGCGTCG
GGCTCGACATCGGCAAGGTGTGGGTCGCGGACGACGGCGCCGCGGTGGCGGTCTGGACCACGCCGGAGAG
CGTCGAAGCGGGGGCGGTGTTCGCCGAGATCGGCCCGCGCATGGCCGAGTTGAGCGGTTCCCGGCTGGCC
GCGCAGCAACAGATGGAAGGCCTCCTGGCGCCGCACCGGCCCAAGGAGCCCGCGTGGTTCCTGGCCACCG
TCGGCGTCTCGCCCGACCACCAGGGCAAGGGTCTGGGCAGCGCCGTCGTGCTCCCCGGAGTGGAGGCGGC
CGAGCGCGCCGGGGTGCCCGCCTTCCTGGAGACATCCGCGCCCCGCAACCTCCCCTTCTACGAGCGGCTC
GGCTTCACCGTCACCGCCGACGTCGAGGTGCCCGAAGGACCGCGCACCTGGTGCATGACCCGCAAGCCCG
GTGCCTGACACGTGCTACGAGATTTCGATTCCACCGCCGCCTTCTATGAAAGGTTGGGCTTCGGAATCGT
TTTCCGGGACGCCGGCTGGATGATCCTCCAGCGCGGGGATCTCATGCTGGAGTTCTTCGCCCACCCCAAC
TTGTTTATTGCAGCTTATAATGGTTACAAATAAAGCAATAGCATCACAAATTTCACAAATAAAGCATTTT
TTTCACTGCATTCTAGTTGTGGTTTGTCCAAACTCATCAATGTATCTTATCATGTCTGTATACCGTCGAC
CTCTAGCTAGAGCTTGGCGTAATCATGGTCATTACCAATGCTTAATCAGTGAGGCACCTATCTCAGCGAT
CTGTCTATTTCGTTCATCCATAGTTGCCTGACTCCCCGTCGTGTAGATAACTACGATACGGGAGGGCTTA
CCATCTGGCCCCAGCGCTGCGATGATACCGCGAGAACCACGCTCACCGGCTCCGGATTTATCAGCAATAA
ACCAGCCAGCCGGAAGGGCCGAGCGCAGAAGTGGTCCTGCAACTTTATCCGCCTCCATCCAGTCTATTAA
TTGTTGCCGGGAAGCTAGAGTAAGTAGTTCGCCAGTTAATAGTTTGCGCAACGTTGTTGCCATCGCTACA
GGCATCGTGGTGTCACGCTCGTCGTTTGGTATGGCTTCATTCAGCTCCGGTTCCCAACGATCAAGGCGAG
TTACATGATCCCCCATGTTGTGCAAAAAAGCGGTTAGCTCCTTCGGTCCTCCGATCGTTGTCAGAAGTAA
GTTGGCCGCAGTGTTATCACTCATGGTTATGGCAGCACTGCATAATTCTCTTACTGTCATGCCATCCGTA
AGATGCTTTTCTGTGACTGGTGAGTACTCAACCAAGTCATTCTGAGAATAGTGTATGCGGCGACCGAGTT
GCTCTTGCCCGGCGTCAATACGGGATAATACCGCGCCACATAGCAGAACTTTAAAAGTGCTCATCATTGG
AAAACGTTCTTCGGGGCGAAAACTCTCAAGGATCTTACCGCTGTTGAGATCCAGTTCGATGTAACCCACT
CGTGCACCCAACTGATCTTCAGCATCTTTTACTTTCACCAGCGTTTCTGGGTGAGCAAAAACAGGAAGGC
AAAATGCCGCAAAAAAGGGAATAAGGGCGACACGGAAATGTTGAATACTCATATTCTTCCTTTTTCAATA
TTATTGAAGCATTTATCAGGGTTATTGTCTCATGAGCGGATACATATTTGAATGTATTTAGAAAAATAAA
CAAATAGGGGTCAGTGTTACAACCAATTAACCAATTCTGAACATTATCGCGAGCCCATTTATACCTGAAT
ATGGCTCATAACACCCCTTGCTCATGACCAAAATCCCTTAACGTGAGTTACGCGCGCGTCGTTCCACTGA
GCGTCAGACCCCGTAGAAAAGATCAAAGGATCTTCTTGAGATCCTTTTTTTCTGCGCGTAATCTGCTGCT
TGCAAACAAAAAAACCACCGCTACCAGCGGTGGTTTGTTTGCCGGATCAAGAGCTACCAACTCTTTTTCC
GAAGGTAACTGGCTTCAGCAGAGCGCAGATACCAAATACTGTTCTTCTAGTGTAGCCGTAGTTAGCCCAC
CACTTCAAGAACTCTGTAGCACCGCCTACATACCTCGCTCTGCTAATCCTGTTACCAGTGGCTGCTGCCA
GTGGCGATAAGTCGTGTCTTACCGGGTTGGACTCAAGACGATAGTTACCGGATAAGGCGCAGCGGTCGGG
CTGAACGGGGGGTTCGTGCACACAGCCCAGCTTGGAGCGAACGACCTACACCGAACTGAGATACCTACAG
CGTGAGCTATGAGAAAGCGCCACGCTTCCCGAAGGGAGAAAGGCGGACAGGTATCCGGTAAGCGGCAGGG
TCGGAACAGGAGAGCGCACGAGGGAGCTTCCAGGGGGAAACGCCTGGTATCTTTATAGTCCTGTCGGGTT
TCGCCACCTCTGACTTGAGCGTCGATTTTTGTGATGCTCGTCAGGGGGGCGGAGCCTATGGAAAAACGCC
AGCAACGCGGCCTTTTTACGGTTCCTGGCCTTTTGCTGGCCTTTTGCTCACATGTTCTTTCCTGCGTTAT
CCCCTGATTCTGTGGATAACCGTATTACCGCCTTTGAGTGAGCTGATACCGCTCGCCGCAGCCGAACGAC
CGAGCGCAGCGAGTCAGTGAGCGAGGAAGCGGAAGGCGAGAGTAGGGAACTGCCAGGCATCAAACTAAGC
AGAAGGCCCCTGACGGATGGCCTTTTTGCGTTTCTACAAACTCTTTCTGTGTTGTAAAACGACGGCCAGT
CTTAAGCTCGGGCCCCCTGGGCGGTTCTGATAACGAGTAATCGTTAATCCGCAAATAACGTAAAAACCCG
CTTCGGCGGGTTTTTTTATGGGGGGAGTTTAGGGAAAGAGCATTTGTCAGAATATTTAAGGGCGCCTGTC
ACTTTGCTTGATATATGAGAATTATTTAACCTTATAAATGAGAAAAAAGCAACGCACTTTAAATAAGATA
CGTTGCTTTTTCGATTGATGAACACCTATAATTAAACTATTCATCTATTATTTATGATTTTTTGTATATA
CAATATTTCTAGTTTGTTAAAGAGAATTAAGAAAATAAATCTCGAAAATAATAAAGGGAAAATCAGTTTT
TGATATCAAAATTATACATGTCAACGATAATACAAAATATAATACAAACTATAAGATGTTATCAGTATTT
ATTATCATTTAGAATAAATTTTGTGTCGCCCTTAATTGTGAGCGGATAACAATTACGAGCTTCATGCACA
GTGGCGTTGACTCAATATTGGCCATTAGCCATATTATTCATTGGTTATATAGCATAAATCAATATTGGCT
ATTGGCCATTGCATACGTTGTATCTATATCATAATATGTACATTTATATTGGCTCATGTCCAATATGACC
GCCATGTT
