>Addgene plasmid #156907 | pD649-HAsp-SIGLEC11-Fc(DAPA)-AviTag-6xHis | depositor partial sequence | sequence record 302924 | insert (extracellular domain)
TTGAACAAGGACCCTAGCTATAGCCTGCAGGTCCAGAGACAGGTGCCAGTGCCTGAAGGCCTGTGTGTGA
TCGTGTCCTGCAACCTGAGCTACCCCAGAGATGGCTGGGATGAGTCTACAGCCGCCTACGGCTACTGGTT
CAAGGGCAGAACAAGCCCTAAAACAGGCGCCCCTGTGGCCACCAACAACCAGAGCAGAGAAGTGGAAATG
AGCACCCGGGACAGATTCCAGCTGACAGGCGATCCTGGCAAGGGCAGCTGTAGCCTGGTTATCAGAGATG
CCCAGAGAGAGGACGAGGCCTGGTACTTCTTCAGAGTGGAACGGGGAAGCAGAGTGCGGCACAGCTTTCT
GAGCAACGCATTCTTCCTGAAAGTGACGGCCCTGACCAAGAAACCCGACGTGTACATCCCCGAGACACTG
GAACCTGGACAGCCTGTGACCGTGATCTGCGTGTTCAACTGGGCCTTCAAGAAGTGCCCCGCTCCTAGCT
TTTCTTGGACTGGCGCTGCCCTGTCTCCTCGGAGAACAAGACCTAGCACCAGCCACTTCAGCGTGCTGAG
CTTTACCCCATCTCCTCAGGACCACGACACCGATCTGACCTGCCACGTGGACTTTAGCAGAAAGGGCGTG
TCAGCCCAGAGAACCGTCAGACTGAGAGTGGCCTACGCTCCCAAGGACCTGATCATCAGCATCAGCCACG
ACAACACAAGCGCCCTGGAACTGCAGGGCAACGTGATCTACCTGGAAGTGCAGAAGGGCCAGTTCCTGAG
ACTGCTGTGTGCCGCTGATTCTCAGCCTCCTGCTACACTGTCTTGGGTGCTGCAGGATAGAGTGCTGAGC
AGCTCTCACCCTTGGGGCCCTAGAACACTGGGACTTGAGCTGAGAGGCGTCAGAGCCGGCGATAGCGGCA
GATACACATGCAGAGCCGAGAACAGACTGGGCTCTCAGCAGCAGGCTCTGGATCTGTCTGTGCAGTACCC
TCCTGAGAACCTGAGAGTGATGGTGTCCCAGGCCAACCGGACCGTGCTGGAAAATCTCGGCAATGGCACA
AGCCTGCCTGTGCTGGAAGGACAGTCTCTGAGACTCGTGTGCGTGACCCATTCTAGCCCTCCAGCTAGAC
TGAGCTGGACCAGATGGGGACAGACAGTGGGACCTAGCCAACCTTCTGATCCTGGCGTTCTCGAGCTGCC
TCCTATCCAGATGGAACACGAGGGCGAGTTCACCTGTCATGCCCAGCATCCACTCGGCAGCCAGCATGTC
TCTCTGAGCCTGTCCGTGCACTATCCTCCACAGCTGCTGGGCCCATCTTGTTCTTGGGAAGCCGAGGGCC
TGCACTGTAGCTGTAGTTCTCAAGCCTCTCCTGCTCCTAGCCTGAGATGGTGGCTGGGCGAAGAACTGCT
CGAGGGCAATAGCAGCCAGGGCAGCTTTGAAGTGACACCTAGCTCTGCCGGACCTTGGGCCAATAGCTCT
CTGTCTCTGCATGGCGGACTGTCTAGCGGACTGAGACTGAGATGCAAGGCCTGGAATGTGCACGGCGCTC
AGTCTGGCTCTGTGTTTCAGCTGCTGCCTGGCAAACTGGAACATGGCGGAGGACTCGGACTT
